>Addgene plasmid #16506 | pBK-CMV Pig12 | addgene partial sequence | sequence record 23121 | CMV-F 5'-CGCAAATGGGCGGTAGGCGTG-3'
NNNNNNNNNNNNNNGCNGAGCTGGTTTAGTGAACCGTCAGATCCGCTAGCCGCAATTACTGTGAGTTAGC
TCACTCATTAGGCACCCCAGGCTTTACACTTTATACTTCCGGCTCGTATATTGTGTGGAATTGTGAGCGG
ATAACAATTTCACACAGGAAACAGCTATGACCTTGATTACGCCAAGCTCGAAATTAACCCTCACTAAAGG
GAACAAAAGCTGGAGCTCGCGCGCCTGCAGGTCGACACTAGTGGATCCAAAGAATTCGGCACGAGGCTGG
CCAGAGATGCCTGCCCACAGCCTGGTGATGAGCAGCCCGGCCCTCCCGGCCTTCCTGCTCTGCAGCACGC
TGCTGGTCATCAAGATGTACGTGGTGGCCATCATCACGGGCCAAGTGAGGCTGCGGAAGAAGGCCTTTGC
CAACCCCGAGGATGCCCTGAGACACGGAGGCCCCCAGTATTGCAGGAGCGACCCCGACGTGGAACGCTGC
CTCAGGGCCCACCGGAACGACATGGAGACCATCTACCCCTTCCTTTTCCTGGGCTTCGTCTACTCCTTTC
TGGGTCCTAACCCTTTTGTCGCCTGGATGCACTTCCTGGTCTTCCTCGTGGGCCGTGTGGCACACACCGT
GGCCTACCTGGGGANNGNNNGGNNACCNNNNNNCTCCGTGACCTACACCCTGGCCCAGCTCCCCTGCGCC
TCCATGGCTCTGCAGATCCTCTGGGAAGCGGCCCGCCACCTGTGACCAGCAGCTGATGCCTCCTTGGCCA
CCAGACCATN
