[The description below was written by a language model from this plasmid's Addgene catalogue record.]
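Description:
pBK-CMV Pig12 is a mammalian expression plasmid built on the commercial pBK-CMV backbone (about 4.5 kb without insert). It carries a human cDNA of roughly 1.7 kb for Pig12, one of the p53-induced genes. The gene is now catalogued as PTGES, also known as mPGES-1, MGST1L1 or TP53I12, and it encodes a microsomal glutathione S-transferase-like prostaglandin E synthase. The insert was placed by restriction cloning between EcoRI at the 5′ end and XhoI at the 3′ end, and both sites remain intact, so the fragment can be excised or transferred to another vector. The record does not list a promoter explicitly. However, the backbone name and the use of a CMV forward sequencing primer indicate that the insert lies downstream of the CMV immediate-early promoter, which would drive constitutive expression in mammalian cells. No epitope tags, fusions or reporters are recorded, and no feature table is available to confirm other backbone elements.

In bacteria the plasmid is maintained at high copy under kanamycin selection. In mammalian cells the neomycin resistance marker allows G418 selection of stable transfectants. In this type of backbone a single resistance gene typically serves both purposes.

The associated work concerns a model of p53-induced apoptosis in which transcripts upregulated by p53 were identified, many with predicted roles in redox metabolism. The clone therefore serves as a source of the human PIG12/PTGES cDNA. It can also be used for transient or stable overexpression in studies of p53 target gene function, oxidative stress and prostaglandin E synthesis.
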