Addgene plasmid #16506: pBK-CMV Pig12
Depositing lab: Bert Vogelstein. Depositing organization: Johns Hopkins University and School of Medicine. Publication: A model for p53-induced apoptosis. Polyak K, Xia Y, Zweier JL, Kinzler KW, Vogelstein B. Nature. 1997 Sep 18. 389(6648):300-5. 10.1038/38525 PubMed 9305847.
Backbone
  Vector backbone: pBK-CMV
  Backbone manufacturer: Stratagene
  Backbone size w/o insert (bp): 4500
  Vector type: Mammalian Expression
  Selectable markers: Neomycin (select with G418)
Growth in bacteria
  Bacterial resistance: Kanamycin, 50 μg/mL
  Growth temperature: 37°C
  Growth strain: DH10B
  Copy number: High Copy
Gene/Insert
  Gene/Insert name: Pig12
  Species: H. sapiens (human)
  Insert size (bp): 1700
  Entrez Gene: PTGES (a.k.a. MGST-IV, MGST1-L1, MGST1L1, MPGES, PGES, PIG12, PP102, PP1294, TP53I12, mPGES-1)
  Cloning method: Restriction Enzyme; 5′ cloning site EcoRI (not destroyed); 3′ cloning site XhoI (not destroyed)
  Sequencing primers: 5′ CMV-F
Terms and licenses: Academic/Nonprofit Terms; Industry Terms: Not Available to Industry
How to cite: pBK-CMV Pig12 was a gift from Bert Vogelstein (Addgene plasmid # 16506 ; http://n2t.net/addgene:16506 ; RRID:Addgene_16506)
